Addgene plasmid #156700: pD649-HAsp-TNFSF11-Fc(DAPA)-AviTag-6xHis
Purpose: Mammalian expression of cell-surface protein extracellular domain fused to Fc(DAPA)-Avi-6xHis. Protein is secreted from cells.
Depositing lab: Chris Garcia. Depositing organization: Stanford University. Publication: A Human IgSF Cell-Surface Interactome Reveals a Complex Network of Protein-Protein Interactions. Wojtowicz WM, Vielmetter J, Fernandes RA, Siepe DH, Eastman CL, Chisholm GB, Cox S, Klock H, Anderson PW, Rue SM, Miller JJ, Glaser SM, Bragstad ML, Vance J, Lam AW, Lesley SA, Zinn K, Garcia KC. Cell. 2020 Aug 20;182(4):1027-1043.e17. doi: 10.1016/j.cell.2020.07.025. PubMed 32822567.
Backbone
  Vector backbone: pD649
  Backbone size w/o insert (bp): 6106
  Vector type: Mammalian Expression
Growth in bacteria
  Bacterial resistance: Ampicillin, 100 μg/mL
  Growth temperature: 37°C
  Growth strain: DH5alpha
  Copy number: High Copy
Gene/Insert
  Gene/Insert name: TNFSF11 (alt name: TNF11)
  Species: H. sapiens (human)
  Insert size (bp): 747
  Mutation: Fc region of human IgG contains D265A and P329A mutations (DAPA)
  Entrez Gene: TNFSF11 (a.k.a. CD254, ODF, OPGL, OPTB2, RANKL, TNLG6B, TRANCE, hRANKL2, sOdf)
  Promoter: CMV/SP6
  Tag / fusion protein: Fc(DAPA)-AviTag-6xHis (C terminal on backbone)
  Cloning method: Restriction Enzyme; 5′ cloning site GCGGCCGC (not destroyed); 3′ cloning site GGCGCGCC (not destroyed)
  Sequencing primers: 5′ ATTTAGGTGACACTATAG; 3′ CACGTACCAGTTGAACTTCACC
Resource information
  A portion of this plasmid was derived from a plasmid made by: synthesis by ThermoFisher
Terms and licenses: Academic/Nonprofit Terms; Industry Terms: Not Available to Industry
Depositor comments: Some plasmids in this collection may have an IS4-like element ISVsa5 family transposase upstream of the CMV promoter.
How to cite: pD649-HAsp-TNFSF11-Fc(DAPA)-AviTag-6xHis was a gift from Chris Garcia (Addgene plasmid # 156700 ; http://n2t.net/addgene:156700 ; RRID:Addgene_156700)
