[The description below was written by a language model from this plasmid's Addgene catalogue record and pLannotate feature annotations shown in this document.]
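Description:
pD649-HAsp-TNFSF11-Fc(DAPA)-AviTag-6xHis is a mammalian expression plasmid built on the pD649 backbone for producing a secreted, Fc-fused form of the extracellular domain of human TNFSF11 (RANKL/TRANCE/OPGL), the TNF-family cytokine that binds RANK and osteoprotegerin and drives osteoclast differentiation. It is maintained in E. coli through a high-copy ColE1/pUC-type origin with ampicillin selection (AmpR under its own bla promoter). The annotation also picks up short fragments of f1 ori, KanR, lacZα and an rrnB terminator, which appear to be backbone remnants rather than functional parts.

Expression is driven by the CMV immediate-early enhancer and promoter, followed by a fragment of CMV intron A and an SP6 promoter that also serves as a sequencing primer site. The open reading frame begins with a signal peptide: the plasmid name indicates an HA signal peptide, whereas the automated annotation labels this short stretch as a partial IgH signal sequence. The TNFSF11 ectodomain follows, cloned between retained NotI and AscI sites, and is fused to a human IgG1 Fc carrying the D265A and P329A (DAPA) mutations, which are generally used to reduce Fc effector binding. According to the record, the C terminus carries an AviTag for site-specific biotinylation and a 6xHis tag for metal-affinity purification, although neither is annotated in the feature table. A bGH polyadenylation signal terminates the transcript. A separate SV40/EM7-driven puromycin resistance cassette with an SV40 poly(A) signal could support selection in mammalian cells. The plasmid belongs to a collection of cell-surface ectodomain constructs made for protein–protein interaction screening. The depositor notes that some plasmids in this collection may carry an IS4-like transposase insertion upstream of the CMV promoter.
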