Features (pLannotate 1.2.2; 21 found; start..end, strand, type, name):
    119..143     -  CDS            KanR (fragment): aminoglycoside phosphotransferase; aph(3')-Ia; confers resistance to kanamycin
    254..842     +  rep_origin     ori: high-copy-number ColE1/pMB1/pBR322/pUC origin of replication
   1067..1084    +  terminator     rrnB T2 terminator (fragment): transcription terminator T2 from the E. coli rrnB gene
   1109..1128    -  CDS            lacZα (fragment): LacZα fragment of β-galactosidase; lacZ fragment
   1584..1600    +  protein_bind   lac operator: The lac repressor binds to the lac operator to inhibit transcription in E. coli. This inhibition can be relieved by adding lactose or isopropyl-β-D-thiogalactopyranoside (IPTG). lac repressor encoded by lacI
   1843..2146    +  enhancer       CMV enhancer: human cytomegalovirus immediate early enhancer
   2147..2350    +  promoter       CMV promoter: human cytomegalovirus (CMV) immediate early promoter
   2486..2529    +  intron         CMV intron (fragment): modified intron A from human cytomegalovirus
   2581..2599    +  promoter       SP6 promoter: promoter for bacteriophage SP6 RNA polymerase
   2603..2640    +  CDS            IgH signal sequence (fragment): signal sequence from the mouse immunoglobulin heavy chain variable region
   2677..3495    +  CDS            TNFSF11 (fragment): TNF11_HUMAN - Also known as OPGL, RANKL, TRANCE. Experimental evidence at protein level: Swiss-Prot protein existence level 1. Cytokine that binds to TNFRSF11B/OPG and to TNFRSF11A/RANK. Osteoclast differentiation and activation factor. Augments the ability of dendritic cells to stimulate naive T-cell proliferation. May be an important regulator of interactions between T-cells and dendritic cells and may play a role in the regulation of the T-cell-dependent immune response. May also play an important role in enhanced bone-resorption in humoral hypercalcemia of malignancy (PubMed:22664871). Ind
   3511..4188    +  CDS            IGHG1 (fragment): IGHG1_HUMAN - Experimental evidence at protein level: Swiss-Prot protein existence level 1. Constant region of immunoglobulin heavy chains. Immunoglobulins, also known as antibodies, are membrane-bound or secreted glycoproteins produced by B lymphocytes. In the recognition phase of humoral immunity, the membrane-bound immunoglobulins serve as receptors which, upon binding of a specific antigen, trigger the clonal expansion and differentiation of B lymphocytes into immunoglobulins- secreting plasma cells. Secreted immunoglobulins mediate the effector phase of humoral immunity, which results in
   4403..4514    +  polyA_signal   bGH poly(A) signal: bovine growth hormone polyadenylation signal
   4515..4623    +  rep_origin     f1 ori (fragment): f1 bacteriophage origin of replication; arrow indicates direction of (+) strand synthesis
   4637..4966    +  promoter       SV40 promoter: SV40 enhancer and early promoter
   5014..5061    +  promoter       EM7 promoter: synthetic bacterial promoter&nbsp
   5080..5679    +  CDS            PuroR (fragment): puromycin N-acetyltransferase; pac from Streptomyces; confers resistance to puromycin
   5689..5814    +  CDS            ble (fragment): BLE_KLEPN - Experimental evidence at protein level: Swiss-Prot protein existence level 1. Binding protein with a strong affinity to the bleomycin family of antibiotics. Binds to CL990; an antimitotic-antibiotic compound. From Klebsiella pneumoniae.
   5809..5930    +  polyA_signal   SV40 poly(A) signal: SV40 polyadenylation signal
   5983..6843    -  CDS            AmpR: β-lactamase; bla; confers resistance to ampicillin, carbenicillin, and related antibiotics
   6846..89      -  promoter       AmpR promoter (fragment) (across the origin): bla
>Addgene plasmid #156700 | pD649-HAsp-TNFSF11-Fc(DAPA)-AviTag-6xHis | depositor full sequence | sequence record 302509 | Full Sequence
TTTCAATATTATTGAAGCATTTATCAGGGTTATTGTCTCATGAGCGGATACATATTTGAATGTATTTAGA
AAAATAAACAAATAGGGGTCAGTGTTACAACCAATTAACCAATTCTGAACATTATCGCGAGCCCATTTAT
ACCTGAATATGGCTCATAACACCCCTTGCTCATGACCAAAATCCCTTAACGTGAGTTACGCGCGCGTCGT
TCCACTGAGCGTCAGACCCCGTAGAAAAGATCAAAGGATCTTCTTGAGATCCTTTTTTTCTGCGCGTAAT
CTGCTGCTTGCAAACAAAAAAACCACCGCTACCAGCGGTGGTTTGTTTGCCGGATCAAGAGCTACCAACT
CTTTTTCCGAAGGTAACTGGCTTCAGCAGAGCGCAGATACCAAATACTGTTCTTCTAGTGTAGCCGTAGT
TAGCCCACCACTTCAAGAACTCTGTAGCACCGCCTACATACCTCGCTCTGCTAATCCTGTTACCAGTGGC
TGCTGCCAGTGGCGATAAGTCGTGTCTTACCGGGTTGGACTCAAGACGATAGTTACCGGATAAGGCGCAG
CGGTCGGGCTGAACGGGGGGTTCGTGCACACAGCCCAGCTTGGAGCGAACGACCTACACCGAACTGAGAT
ACCTACAGCGTGAGCTATGAGAAAGCGCCACGCTTCCCGAAGGGAGAAAGGCGGACAGGTATCCGGTAAG
CGGCAGGGTCGGAACAGGAGAGCGCACGAGGGAGCTTCCAGGGGGAAACGCCTGGTATCTTTATAGTCCT
GTCGGGTTTCGCCACCTCTGACTTGAGCGTCGATTTTTGTGATGCTCGTCAGGGGGGCGGAGCCTATGGA
AAAACGCCAGCAACGCGGCCTTTTTACGGTTCCTGGCCTTTTGCTGGCCTTTTGCTCACATGTTCTTTCC
TGCGTTATCCCCTGATTCTGTGGATAACCGTATTACCGCCTTTGAGTGAGCTGATACCGCTCGCCGCAGC
CGAACGACCGAGCGCAGCGAGTCAGTGAGCGAGGAAGCGGAAGGCGAGAGTAGGGAACTGCCAGGCATCA
AACTAAGCAGAAGGCCCCTGACGGATGGCCTTTTTGCGTTTCTACAAACTCTTTCTGTGTTGTAAAACGA
CGGCCAGTCTTAAGCTCGGGCCCCCTGGGCGGTTCTGATAACGAGTAATCGTTAATCCGCAAATAACGTA
AAAACCCGCTTCGGCGGGTTTTTTTATGGGGGGAGTTTAGGGAAAGAGCATTTGTCAGAATATTTAAGGG
CGCCTGTCACTTTGCTTGATATATGAGAATTATTTAACCTTATAAATGAGAAAAAAGCAACGCACTTTAA
ATAAGATACGTTGCTTTTTCGATTGATGAACACCTATAATTAAACTATTCATCTATTATTTATGATTTTT
TGTATATACAATATTTCTAGTTTGTTAAAGAGAATTAAGAAAATAAATCTCGAAAATAATAAAGGGAAAA
TCAGTTTTTGATATCAAAATTATACATGTCAACGATAATACAAAATATAATACAAACTATAAGATGTTAT
CAGTATTTATTATCATTTAGAATAAATTTTGTGTCGCCCTTAATTGTGAGCGGATAACAATTACGAGCTT
CATGCACAGTGGCGTTGACTCAATATTGGCCATTAGCCATATTATTCATTGGTTATATAGCATAAATCAA
TATTGGCTATTGGCCATTGCATACGTTGTATCTATATCATAATATGTACATTTATATTGGCTCATGTCCA
ATATGACCGCCATGTTGGCATTGATTATTGACTAGTTATTAATAGTAATCAATTACGGGGTCATTAGTTC
ATAGCCCATATATGGAGTTCCGCGTTACATAACTTACGGTAAATGGCCCGCCTGGCTGACCGCCCAACGA
CCCCCGCCCATTGACGTCAATAATGACGTATGTTCCCATAGTAACGCCAATAGGGACTTTCCATTGACGT
CAATGGGTGGAGTATTTACGGTAAACTGCCCACTTGGCAGTACATCAAGTGTATCATATGCCAAGTACGC
CCCCTATTGACGTCAATGACGGTAAATGGCCCGCCTGGCATTATGCCCAGTACATGACCTTATGGGACTT
TCCTACTTGGCAGTACATCTACGTATTAGTCATCGCTATTACCATGGTGATGCGGTTTTGGCAGTACATC
AATGGGCGTGGATAGCGGTTTGACTCACGGGGATTTCCAAGTCTCCACCCCATTGACGTCAATGGGAGTT
TGTTTTGGCACCAAAATCAACGGGACTTTCCAAAATGTCGTAACAACTCCGCCCCATTGACGCAAATGGG
CGGTAGGCGTGTACGGTGGGAGGTCTATATAAGCAGAGCTCGTTTAGTGAACCGTCAGATCGCCTGGAGA
CGCCATCCACGCTGTTTTGACCTCCATAGAAGACACCGGGACCGATCCAGCCTCCGCGGCCGGGAACGGT
GCATTGGAACGCGGATTCCCCGTGCCAAGAGTGACGTAAGTACCGCCTATAGAGTCTATAGGCCCACCCC
CTTGGCTTCGTTAGAACGCGGCTACAATTAATACATAACCTTATGTATCATACACATACGATTTAGGTGA
CACTATAGAATAACATCCACTTTGCCTTTCTCTCCACAGGTGTCCACTCCCAGGTCCAACTGCACCTCGG
TTCTATCGAAAACGCGCCTGCTAGCGCCACCATGAAGACCATCATTGCCCTGAGCTACATCTTCTGCCTG
GTGTTCGCTGCGGCCGCCTACTTTAGAGCCCAGATGGACCCCAACAGAATCAGCGAGGATGGCACCCACT
GCATCTACAGAATCCTGAGACTGCACGAGAACGCCGACTTCCAGGACACCACACTGGAAAGCCAGGATAC
CAAGCTGATCCCCGACAGCTGCAGACGGATCAAACAGGCTTTTCAGGGCGCCGTGCAGAAAGAACTGCAG
CACATTGTGGGCAGCCAGCACATTAGAGCCGAGAAGGCCATGGTGGATGGCTCTTGGCTGGATCTGGCCA
AGAGAAGCAAACTGGAAGCCCAGCCTTTCGCTCACCTGACCATCAACGCCACAGATATCCCCAGCGGCTC
TCACAAGGTTTCCCTGAGCAGCTGGTATCACGACAGAGGCTGGGCCAAGATCAGCAACATGACCTTCAGC
AACGGAAAGCTGATCGTGAACCAGGACGGCTTCTACTACCTGTACGCCAACATCTGCTTCCGGCACCACG
AGACATCTGGCGACCTGGCCACAGAATACCTGCAGCTGATGGTGTACGTGACCAAGACCAGCATCAAGAT
CCCCAGCAGCCACACACTGATGAAGGGCGGCAGCACAAAGTATTGGAGCGGCAACAGCGAGTTCCACTTC
TACTCTATCAACGTCGGCGGCTTCTTCAAGCTGCGGAGCGGAGAAGAGATCAGCATCGAGGTGTCCAATC
CTAGCCTGCTGGACCCAGATCAGGATGCCACCTACTTCGGCGCCTTCAAAGTGCGGGACATCGATGGCGC
GCCGGGCGGCGACAAGACCCACACCTGCCCCCCCTGCCCAGCTCCAGAACTGCTGGGAGGGCCTTCCGTG
TTCCTGTTCCCCCCCAAGCCCAAGGACACCCTGATGATCAGCAGGACCCCCGAGGTGACCTGCGTGGTGG
TGGCCGTGTCCCACGAGGACCCAGAGGTGAAGTTCAACTGGTACGTGGACGGCGTGGAGGTGCACAACGC
CAAGACCAAGCCCAGAGAGGAGCAGTACAACAGCACCTACAGGGTGGTGTCCGTGCTGACCGTGCTGCAC
CAGGACTGGCTGAACGGCAAAGAATACAAGTGCAAAGTCTCCAACAAGGCCCTGGCTGCCCCAATCGAAA
AGACAATCAGCAAGGCCAAGGGCCAGCCACGGGAGCCCCAGGTGTACACCCTGCCCCCCAGCCGGGAGGA
GATGACCAAGAACCAGGTGTCCCTGACCTGTCTGGTGAAGGGCTTCTACCCCAGCGATATCGCCGTGGAG
TGGGAGAGCAACGGCCAGCCCGAGAACAACTACAAGACCACCCCCCCAGTGCTGGACAGCGACGGCAGCT
TCTTCCTGTACAGCAAGCTGACCGTGGACAAGTCCAGGTGGCAGCAGGGCAACGTGTTCAGCTGCAGCGT
GATGCACGAGGCCCTGCACAACCACTACACCCAGAAGTCCCTGAGCCTGAGCCCCGGCGGCAGCGGTCTT
AATGATATTTTCGAGGCTCAGAAGATTGAGTGGCATGAACACCACCACCATCACCACTAAGGCCGGCCTG
TAGTCACTGGCACAACGCGTTACCCGGTAAGCCAATCGGGTATACACGGTCGTCATACTGCAGACAGGGT
TCTTCTACTTTGCAAGATAGTCTTGAGTAGTAAAATAAATAGATAGAGAAAATCAGCCTCGACTGTGCCT
TCTAGTTGCCAGCCATCTGTTGTTTGCCCCTCCCCCGTGCCTTCCTTGACCCTGGAAGGTGCCACTCCCA
CTGTCCTTTCCTAATAAAATGAGGAAATTGCATCACAACACTCAACCCTATCTCGGTCTATTCTTTTGAT
TTATAAGGGATTTTGCCGATTTCGGCCTATTGGTTAAAAAATGAGCTGATTTAACAAAAATTTAACGCGA
ATTAATTCTGTGGAATGTGTGTCAGTTAGGGTGTGGAAAGTCCCCAGGCTCCCCAGCAGGCAGAAGTATG
CAAAGCATGCATCTCAATTAGTCAGCAACCAGGTGTGGAAAGTCCCCAGGCTCCCCAGCAGGCAGAAGTA
TGCAAAGCATGCATCTCAATTAGTCAGCAACCATAGTCCCGCCCCTAACTCCGCCCATCCCGCCCCTAAC
TCCGCCCAGTTCCGCCCATTCTCCGCCCCATGGCTGACTAATTTTTTTTATTTATGCAGAGGCCGAGGCC
GCCTCTGCCTCTGAGCTATTCCAGAAGTAGTGAGGAGGCTTTTTTGGAGGCCTAGGCTTTTGCAAAAAGC
TCCCGGGAGCTTGTATATCCATTTTCGGATCTGATCAGCACGTGTTGACAATTAATCATCGGCATAGTAT
ATCGGCATAGTATAATACGACAAGGTGAGGAACTAAACCATGACCGAGTACAAGCCCACGGTGCGCCTCG
CCACCCGCGACGACGTCCCCAGGGCCGTACGCACCCTCGCCGCCGCGTTCGCCGACTACCCCGCCACGCG
CCACACCGTCGATCCGGACCGCCACATCGAGCGGGTCACCGAGCTGCAAGAACTCTTCCTCACGCGCGTC
GGGCTCGACATCGGCAAGGTGTGGGTCGCGGACGACGGCGCCGCGGTGGCGGTCTGGACCACGCCGGAGA
GCGTCGAAGCGGGGGCGGTGTTCGCCGAGATCGGCCCGCGCATGGCCGAGTTGAGCGGTTCCCGGCTGGC
CGCGCAGCAACAGATGGAAGGCCTCCTGGCGCCGCACCGGCCCAAGGAGCCCGCGTGGTTCCTGGCCACC
GTCGGCGTCTCGCCCGACCACCAGGGCAAGGGTCTGGGCAGCGCCGTCGTGCTCCCCGGAGTGGAGGCGG
CCGAGCGCGCCGGGGTGCCCGCCTTCCTGGAGACATCCGCGCCCCGCAACCTCCCCTTCTACGAGCGGCT
CGGCTTCACCGTCACCGCCGACGTCGAGGTGCCCGAAGGACCGCGCACCTGGTGCATGACCCGCAAGCCC
GGTGCCTGACACGTGCTACGAGATTTCGATTCCACCGCCGCCTTCTATGAAAGGTTGGGCTTCGGAATCG
TTTTCCGGGACGCCGGCTGGATGATCCTCCAGCGCGGGGATCTCATGCTGGAGTTCTTCGCCCACCCCAA
CTTGTTTATTGCAGCTTATAATGGTTACAAATAAAGCAATAGCATCACAAATTTCACAAATAAAGCATTT
TTTTCACTGCATTCTAGTTGTGGTTTGTCCAAACTCATCAATGTATCTTATCATGTCTGTATACCGTCGA
CCTCTAGCTAGAGCTTGGCGTAATCATGGTCATTACCAATGCTTAATCAGTGAGGCACCTATCTCAGCGA
TCTGTCTATTTCGTTCATCCATAGTTGCCTGACTCCCCGTCGTGTAGATAACTACGATACGGGAGGGCTT
ACCATCTGGCCCCAGCGCTGCGATGATACCGCGAGAACCACGCTCACCGGCTCCGGATTTATCAGCAATA
AACCAGCCAGCCGGAAGGGCCGAGCGCAGAAGTGGTCCTGCAACTTTATCCGCCTCCATCCAGTCTATTA
ATTGTTGCCGGGAAGCTAGAGTAAGTAGTTCGCCAGTTAATAGTTTGCGCAACGTTGTTGCCATCGCTAC
AGGCATCGTGGTGTCACGCTCGTCGTTTGGTATGGCTTCATTCAGCTCCGGTTCCCAACGATCAAGGCGA
GTTACATGATCCCCCATGTTGTGCAAAAAAGCGGTTAGCTCCTTCGGTCCTCCGATCGTTGTCAGAAGTA
AGTTGGCCGCAGTGTTATCACTCATGGTTATGGCAGCACTGCATAATTCTCTTACTGTCATGCCATCCGT
AAGATGCTTTTCTGTGACTGGTGAGTACTCAACCAAGTCATTCTGAGAATAGTGTATGCGGCGACCGAGT
TGCTCTTGCCCGGCGTCAATACGGGATAATACCGCGCCACATAGCAGAACTTTAAAAGTGCTCATCATTG
GAAAACGTTCTTCGGGGCGAAAACTCTCAAGGATCTTACCGCTGTTGAGATCCAGTTCGATGTAACCCAC
TCGTGCACCCAACTGATCTTCAGCATCTTTTACTTTCACCAGCGTTTCTGGGTGAGCAAAAACAGGAAGG
CAAAATGCCGCAAAAAAGGGAATAAGGGCGACACGGAAATGTTGAATACTCATATTCTTCCTT
