>Addgene plasmid #156700 | pD649-HAsp-TNFSF11-Fc(DAPA)-AviTag-6xHis | depositor partial sequence | sequence record 302510 | insert (extracellular domain)
TACTTTAGAGCCCAGATGGACCCCAACAGAATCAGCGAGGATGGCACCCACTGCATCTACAGAATCCTGA
GACTGCACGAGAACGCCGACTTCCAGGACACCACACTGGAAAGCCAGGATACCAAGCTGATCCCCGACAG
CTGCAGACGGATCAAACAGGCTTTTCAGGGCGCCGTGCAGAAAGAACTGCAGCACATTGTGGGCAGCCAG
CACATTAGAGCCGAGAAGGCCATGGTGGATGGCTCTTGGCTGGATCTGGCCAAGAGAAGCAAACTGGAAG
CCCAGCCTTTCGCTCACCTGACCATCAACGCCACAGATATCCCCAGCGGCTCTCACAAGGTTTCCCTGAG
CAGCTGGTATCACGACAGAGGCTGGGCCAAGATCAGCAACATGACCTTCAGCAACGGAAAGCTGATCGTG
AACCAGGACGGCTTCTACTACCTGTACGCCAACATCTGCTTCCGGCACCACGAGACATCTGGCGACCTGG
CCACAGAATACCTGCAGCTGATGGTGTACGTGACCAAGACCAGCATCAAGATCCCCAGCAGCCACACACT
GATGAAGGGCGGCAGCACAAAGTATTGGAGCGGCAACAGCGAGTTCCACTTCTACTCTATCAACGTCGGC
GGCTTCTTCAAGCTGCGGAGCGGAGAAGAGATCAGCATCGAGGTGTCCAATCCTAGCCTGCTGGACCCAG
ATCAGGATGCCACCTACTTCGGCGCCTTCAAAGTGCGGGACATCGAT
